Addgene plasmid #122590: pS2513·PHP
Purpose: Constitutive expressed pHiorine2 for pH quan. in gram-negative cells
Depositing lab: Pablo Ivan Nikel. Depositing organization: Danmarks Tekniske Universitet. Publication: Non-invasive, ratiometric determination of intracellular pH in Pseudomonas species using a novel genetically encoded indicator. Arce-Rodriguez A, Volke DC, Bense S, Haussler S, Nikel PI. Microb Biotechnol. 2019 Jun 4. doi: 10.1111/1751-7915.13439. PubMed 31162835.
Backbone
  Vector backbone: pSEVA2513
  Backbone manufacturer: SEVA
  Backbone size w/o insert (bp): 5300
  Total vector size (bp): 6013
  Vector type: Bacterial Expression, Synthetic Biology
Growth in bacteria
  Bacterial resistance: Kanamycin, 50 μg/mL
  Growth temperature: 37°C
  Growth strain: DH5alpha
  Copy number: Low Copy
Gene/Insert
  Gene/Insert name: phIorine2
  Species: synthetic, based on superfolder GFP
  Insert size (bp): 717
  Promoter: Pem7
  Cloning method: Restriction Enzyme; 5′ cloning site HindIII (not destroyed); 3′ cloning site SpeI (not destroyed)
  Sequencing primers: 5′ AGGGCGGCGGATTTGTCC; 3′ GCGGCAACCGAGCGTTC
Terms and licenses: Academic/Nonprofit Terms; Industry Terms: Not Available to Industry
How to cite: pS2513·PHP was a gift from Pablo Ivan Nikel (Addgene plasmid # 122590 ; http://n2t.net/addgene:122590 ; RRID:Addgene_122590)
