[The description below was written by a language model from this plasmid's Addgene catalogue record and pLannotate feature annotations shown in this document.]
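Description:
pS2513·PHP is a broad-host-range bacterial expression plasmid built on the SEVA backbone pSEVA2513 and designed for constitutive production of a genetically encoded pH indicator in Gram-negative bacteria. It replicates through the RSF1010 system: the feature table shows the RSF1010 oriV together with the repA, repB and repC genes that this origin requires, plus the associated R1162-like antisense RNA. This replicon functions across many Gram-negative species, and the record lists the plasmid as low copy. An IncP oriT allows conjugative transfer into hosts when mobilisation functions are supplied in trans. Selection is by kanamycin, conferred by the aphA1 (nptI) aminoglycoside phosphotransferase. The catalogue gives a total size of about 6.0 kb, which agrees with the sequenced record.

The cargo is a roughly 0.7 kb synthetic coding sequence, spelled inconsistently in the catalogue fields and annotated from the sequence as pHluorin2, which the record describes as based on superfolder GFP. It was cloned between HindIII and SpeI sites, both retained, downstream of the synthetic constitutive EM7 promoter and a pUC-type multiple cloning site. The lambda t0 terminator follows the reading frame, and an rrnB T1 terminator on the other side insulates the cargo module, as is typical of the SEVA layout. pHluorin-type proteins change their excitation properties with pH, so fluorescence ratios can report cytoplasmic pH without disrupting cells. Consistent with this, the plasmid is intended for non-invasive, ratiometric measurement of intracellular pH, and the associated work applied it to Pseudomonas species.
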