Features (pLannotate 1.2.2; 13 found; start..end, strand, type, name):
     11..58      +  promoter       EM7 promoter: synthetic bacterial promoter&nbsp
     95..151     +  misc_feature   MCS: pUC18/19 multiple cloning site
    166..879     +  CDS            pHluorin2: pHluorin2 is a multistate long stokes shift fluorescent protein published in 2011, derived from Aequorea victoria.
    893..987     +  terminator     lambda t0 terminator: transcription terminator from phage lambda
   1119..1931    +  CDS            aphA1: KKA1_ECOLX - Also known as nptI. Protein inferred from homology: Swiss-Prot protein existence level 3. Resistance to kanamycin and structurally-related aminoglycosides, including amikacin. From Escherichia coli.
   2101..2209    +  oriT           oriT: incP origin of transfer
   2220..3071    -  CDS            RSF1010 RepC (fragment): replication protein C of the broad-host-range plasmid RSF1010 (Scholz et al., 1989); repC
   3058..3897    -  CDS            RSF1010 RepA: replication protein A of the broad-host-range plasmid RSF1010 (Scholz et al., 1989); repA
   3889..3963    -  ncRNA          Plasmid R1162: Accession: RF00043 - R1162-like plasmid antisense RNA
   4408..5379    -  CDS            RSF1010 RepB: replication protein B of the broad-host-range plasmid RSF1010 (Scholz et al., 1989); repB
   5403..5431    -  promoter       lac UV5 promoter (fragment): E. coli lac promoter with an "up" mutation
   5486..5880    +  rep_origin     RSF1010 oriV: replication origin of the broad-host-range plasmid RSF1010; requires the RSF1010 RepA/B/C proteins for replication (Scholz et al., 1989)
   5918..6004    -  terminator     rrnB T1 terminator: Escherichia coli rrnB; transcription terminator T1 from the E. coli rrnB gene
>Addgene plasmid #122590 | pS2513·PHP | addgene full sequence | sequence record 238908 | Addgene NGS Result
TTAATTAATTGTTGACAATTAATCATCGGCATAGTATATCGGCATAGTATAATACGACAAGGTGAGGAAC
TAAACCCCTAGGCCGCGGCCGCGCGAATTCGAGCTCGGTACCCGGGGATCCTCTAGAGTCGACCTGCAGG
CATGCAAGCTTAGGAGGAAAAACATATGAGCAAAGGTGAAGAATTGTTCACCGGTGTGGTGCCAATTTTG
GTCGAACTCGATGGGGATGTGAACGGCCATAAGTTCTCGGTGAGCGGCGAAGGGGAAGGGGATGCCACCT
ATGGCAAACTCACGCTCAAATTTATTTGCACCACCGGCAAGTTGCCTGTCCCCTGGCCAACGCTGGTCAC
CACGTTGTCGTATGGTGTCCAATGCTTTTCCCGGTATCCTGATCACATGAAACAACATGACTTTTTTAAA
AGCGCGATGCCGGAAGGGTATGTGCAGGAGCGGACGATTTTTTTTAAGGACGACGGGAATTACAAGACGC
GGGCAGAGGTGAAGTTTGAAGGTGACACGTTGGTGAACCGTATTGAGTTGAAGGGTATCGACTTCAAGGA
AGATGGGAACATCCTCGGTCACAAACTGGAATATAATTACAACGAGCACCTCGTCTACATTATGGCGGAC
AAACAAAAAAATGGCACGAAAGCGATTTTCCAAGTCCACCATAACATTGAAGATGGGTCCGTCCAACTCG
CCGACCATTACCAACAGAATACCCCAATCGGCGATGGGCCGGTGCTGCTCCCAGACAACCACTATCTCCA
TACGCAATCGGCGCTGTCCAAGGACCCGAATGAAAAACGTGATCATATGGTGCTGCTGGAGTTCGTCACC
GCGGCTGGTATCACCCACGGTATGGATGAACTCTACAAGTAAACTAGTCTTGGACTCCTGTTGATAGATC
CAGTAATGACCTCAGAACTCCATCTGGATTTGTTCAGAACGCTCGGTTGCCGCCGGGCGTTTTTTATTGG
TGAGAATCCAGGGGTCCCCAATAATTACGATTTAAATTTGTGTCTCAAAATCTCTGATGTTACATTGCAC
AAGATAAAAATATATCATCATGAACAATAAAACTGTCTGCTTACATAAACAGTAATACAAGGGGTGTTAT
GAGCCATATTCAGCGTGAAACGAGCTGTAGCCGTCCGCGTCTGAACAGCAACATGGATGCGGATCTGTAT
GGCTATAAATGGGCGCGTGATAACGTGGGTCAGAGCGGCGCGACCATTTATCGTCTGTATGGCAAACCGG
ATGCGCCGGAACTGTTTCTGAAACATGGCAAAGGCAGCGTGGCGAACGATGTGACCGATGAAATGGTGCG
TCTGAACTGGCTGACCGAATTTATGCCGCTGCCGACCATTAAACATTTTATTCGCACCCCGGATGATGCG
TGGCTGCTGACCACCGCGATTCCGGGCAAAACCGCGTTTCAGGTGCTGGAAGAATATCCGGATAGCGGCG
AAAACATTGTGGATGCGCTGGCCGTGTTTCTGCGTCGTCTGCATAGCATTCCGGTGTGCAACTGCCCGTT
TAACAGCGATCGTGTGTTTCGTCTGGCCCAGGCGCAGAGCCGTATGAACAACGGCCTGGTGGATGCGAGC
GATTTTGATGATGAACGTAACGGCTGGCCGGTGGAACAGGTGTGGAAAGAAATGCATAAACTGCTGCCGT
TTAGCCCGGATAGCGTGGTGACCCACGGCGATTTTAGCCTGGATAACCTGATTTTCGATGAAGGCAAACT
GATTGGCTGCATTGATGTGGGCCGTGTGGGCATTGCGGATCGTTATCAGGATCTGGCCATTCTGTGGAAC
TGCCTGGGCGAATTTAGCCCGAGCCTGCAAAAACGTCTGTTTCAGAAATATGGCATTGATAATCCGGATA
TGAACAAACTGCAATTTCATCTGATGCTGGATGAATTTTTCTAATAATTAATTGGACCGCGGTCCGCGCG
TTGTCCTTTTCCGCTGCATAACCCTGCTTCGGGGTCATTATAGCGATTTTTTCGGTATATCCATCCTTTT
TCGCACGATATACAGGATTTTGCCAAAGGGTTCGTGTAGACTTTCCTTGGTGTATCCAACGGCGTCAGCC
GGGCAGGATAGGTGAAGTAGGCCCACCCGCGAGCGGGTGTTCCTTCTTCACTGTCCCTTATTCGCACCTG
GCGGTGCTCAACGGGAATCCTGCTCTGCGAGGCTGGCCGTAGGCCGGCCTCAGCCTGCCGCCTTGGGCCG
GGTGATGTCGTACTTGCCCGCCGCGAACTCGGTTACCGTCCAGCCCAGCGCGACCAGCTCCGGCAACGCC
TCGCGCACCCGCTGGCGGCGCTTGCGCATGGTCGAACCACTGGCCTCTGACGGCCAGACATAGCCGCACA
AGGTATCTATGGAAGCCTTGCCGGTTTTGCCGGGGTCGATCCAGCCACACAGCCGCTGGTGCAGCAGGCG
GGCGGTTTCGCTGTCCAGCGCCCGCACCTCGTCCATGCTGATGCGCACATGCTGGCCGCCACCCATGACG
GCCTGCGCGATCAAGGGGTTCAGGGCCACGTACAGGCGCCCGTCCGCCTCGTCGCTGGCGTACTCCGACA
GCAGCCGAAACCCCTGCCGCTTGCGGCCATTCTGGGCGATGATGGATACCTTCCAAAGGCGCTCGATGCA
GTCCTGTATGTGCTTGAGCGCCCCACCACTATCGACCTCTGCCCCGATTTCCTTTGCCAGCGCCCGATAG
CTACCTTTGACCACCATGGCATCAGCGGTGACGGCCTCCCACTTGGGTTCCAGGAACAGCCGGAGCTGCC
GTCCGCCTTCGGTCTTGGGTTCCGGGCCAAGCACTAGGCCATTAGGCCCAGCCATGGCCACCAGCCCTTG
CAGGATGCGCAGATCATCAGCGCCCAGCGGCTCCGGGCCGCTGAACTCGATCCGCTTGCCGTCGCCGTAG
TCATACGTCACGTCCAGCTTGCTGCGCTTGCGCTCGCCCCGCTTGAGGGCACGGAACAGGCCGGGGGCCA
GACAGTGCGCCGGGTCGTGCCGGACGTGGCTGAGGCTGTGCTTGTTCTTAGGCTTCACCACGGGGCACCC
CCTTGCTCTTGCGCTGCCTCTCCAGCACGGCGGGCTTGAGCACCCCGCCGTCATGCCGCCTGAACCACCG
ATCAGCGAACGGTGCGCCATAGTTGGCCTTGCTCACACCGAAGCGGACGAAGAACCGGCGCTGGTCGTCG
TCCACACCCCATTCCTCGGCCTCGGCGCTGGTCATGCTCGACAGGTAGGACTGCCAGCGGATGTTATCGA
CCAGTACCGAGCTGCCCCGGCTGGCCTGCTGCTGGTCGCCTGCGCCCATCATGGCCGCGCCCTTGCTGGC
ATGGTGCAGGAACACGATAGAGCACCCGGTATCGGCGGCGATGGCCTCCATGCGACCGATGACCTGGGCC
ATGGGGCCGCTGGCGTTTTCTTCCTCGATGTGGAACCGGCGCAGCGTGTCCAGCACCATCAGGCGGCGGC
CCTCGGCGGCGCGCTTGAGGCCGTCGAACCACTCCGGGGCCATGATGTTGGGCAGGCTGCCGATCAGCGG
CTGGATCAGCAGGCCGTCAGCCACGGCTTGCCGTTCCTCGGCGCTGAGGTGCGCCCCAAGGGCGTGCAGG
CGGTGATGAATGGCGGTGGGCGGGTCTTCGGCGGGCAGGTAGATCACCGGGCCGGTGGGCAGTTCGCCCA
CCTCCAGCAGATCCGGCCCGCCTGCAATCTGTGCGGCCAGTTGCAGGGCCAGCATGGATTTACCGGCACC
ACCGGGCGACACCAGCGCCCCGACCGTACCGGCCACCATGTTGGGCAAAACGTAGTCCAGCGGTGGCGGC
GCTGCTGCGAACGCCTCCAGAATATTGATAGGCTTATGGGTAGCCATTGATTGCCTCCTTTGCAGGCAGT
TGGTGGTTAGGCGCTGGCGGGGTCACTACCCCCGCCCTGCGCCGCTCTGAGTTCTTCCAGGCACTCGCGC
AGCGCCTCGTATTCGTCGTCGGTCAGCCAGAACTTGCGCTGACGCATCCCTTTGGCCTTCATGCGCTCGG
CATATCGCGCTTGGCGTACAGCGTCAGGGCTGGCCAGCAGGTCGCCGGTCTGCTTGTCCTTTTGGTCTTT
CATATCAGTCACCGAGAAACTTGCCGGGGCCGAAAGGCTTGTCTTCGCGGAACAAGGACAAGGTGCAGCC
GTCAAGGTTAAGGCTGGCCATATCAGCGACTGAAAAGCGGCCAGCCTCGGCCTTGTTTGACGTATAACCA
AAGCCACCGGGCAACCAATAGCCCTTGTCACTTTTGATCAGGTAGACCGACCCTGAAGCGCTTTTTTCGT
ATTCCATAAAACCCCCTTCTGTGCGTGAGTACTCATAGTATAACAGGCGTGAGTACCAACGCAAGCACTA
CATGCTGAAATCTGGCCCGCCCCTGTCCATGCCTCGCTGGCGGGGTGCCGGTGCCCGTGCCAGCTCGGCC
CGCGCAAGCTGGACGCTGGGCAGACCCATGACCTTGCTGACGGTGCGCTCGATGTAATCCGCTTCGTGGC
CGGGCTTGCGCTCTGCCAGCGCTGGGCTGGCCTCGGCCATGGCCTTGCCGATTTCCTCGGCACTGCGGCC
CCGGCTGGCCAGCTTCTGCGCGGCGATAAAGTCGCACTTGCTGAGGTCATCACCGAAGCGCTTGACCAGC
CCGGCCATCTCGCTGCGGTACTCGTCCAGCGCCGTGCGCCGGTGGCGGCTAAGCTGCCGCTCGGGCAGTT
CGAGGCTGGCCAGCCTGCGGGCCTTCTCCTGCTGCCGCTGGGCCTGCTCGATCTGCTGGCCAGCCTGCTG
CACCAGCGCCGGGCCAGCGGTGGCGGTCTTGCCCTTGGATTCACGCAGCAGCACCCACGGCTGATAACCG
GCGCGGGTGGTGTGCTTGTCCTTGCGGTTGGTGAAGCCCGCCAAGCGGCCATAGTGGCGGCTGTCGGCGC
TGGCCGGGTCGGCGTCGTACTCGCTGGCCAGCGTCCGGGCAATCTGCCCCCGAAGTTCACCGCCTGCGGC
GTCGGCCACCTTGACCCATGCCTGATAGTTCTTCGGGCTGGTTTCCACTACCAGGGCAGGCTCCCGGCCC
TCGGCTTTCATGTCATCCAGGTCAAACTCGCTGAGGTCGTCCACCAGCACCAGACCATGCCGCTCCTGCT
CGGCGGGCCTGATATACACGTCATTGCCCTGGGCATTCATCCGCTTGAGCCATGGCGTGTTCTGGAGCAC
TTCGGCGGCTGACCATTCCCGGTTCATCATCTGGCCGGTGGTGGCGTCCCTGACGCCGATATCGAAGCGC
TCACAGCCCATGGCCTTGAGCTGTCGGCCTATGGCCTGCAAAGTCCTGTCGTTCTTCATCGGGCCACCAA
GCGATTCCCACACATTATACGAGCCGGAAGCATAAAGTGTAGCTAGATCCGAAGGATGAGCCGGGCTGAA
TGATCGACCGAGACAGGCCCTGCGGGGCTGCACACGCGCCCCCACCCTTCGGGTAGGGGGAAAGGCCGCT
AAAGCGGCTAAAAGCGCTCCAGCGTATTTCTGCGGGGTTTGGTGTGGGGTTTAGCGGGCTTTGCCCGCCT
TTCCCCCTGCCGCGCAGCGGTGGGGCGGTGTGTAGCCTAGCGCAGCGAATAGACCAGCTATCCGGCCTCT
GGCCGGGCATATTGGGCAAGGGCAGCAGCGCCCCACAAGGGCGCTGATAACCGCGCCTAGTGGATTATTC
TTAGATAATCATGGATGGATTTTTCCAACACCCCGCCAGCCCCCGCCCCTGCTGGGTTTGCAGGTTTGGG
GGCGTGACAGTTATTGCAGGGGTTCGTGACAGTTATTGCAGGGGGGCGTGACAGTTATTGCAGGGGTTCG
TGACAGTTAGGGCGCGCCCAGCTGTCTAGGGCGGCGGATTTGTCCTACTCAGGAGAGCGTTCACCGACAA
ACAACAGATAAAACGAAAGGCCCAGTCTTTCGACTGAGCCTTTCGTTTTATTTGATGCCT
